Addgene plasmid #49737: pVRc16_973
Depositing lab: Christopher Voigt. Depositing organization: University of California, San Francisco (UCSF). Publication: Design of orthogonal genetic switches based on a crosstalk map of sigmas, anti-sigmas, and promoters. Rhodius VA, Segall-Shapiro TH, Sharon BD, Ghodasara A, Orlova E, Tabakh H, Burkhardt DH, Clancy K, Peterson TC, Gross CA, Voigt CA. Mol Syst Biol. 2013 Oct 29;9:702. doi: 10.1038/msb.2013.58. PubMed 24169405.
Backbone
  Vector backbone: pVRc
  Vector type: Bacterial Expression, Synthetic Biology
Growth in bacteria
  Bacterial resistance: Chloramphenicol, 25 μg/mL
  Growth temperature: 37°C
  Growth strain: DH10B
  Copy number: Low Copy
Gene/Insert
  Gene/Insert name: AS16_973
  Species: Pseudomonas putida KT2440
  Mutation: Codon optimized for E.coli
  Promoter: pLux
  Cloning method: Restriction Enzyme; 5′ cloning site NdeI (not destroyed); 3′ cloning site BamHI (not destroyed)
  Sequencing primers: 5′ GCGCTATCATGCCATACC; 3′ GTTTCACTTCTGAGTTCGGC
Terms and licenses: Academic/Nonprofit Terms; Industry Terms: Not Available to Industry
How to cite: pVRc16_973 was a gift from Christopher Voigt (Addgene plasmid # 49737 ; http://n2t.net/addgene:49737 ; RRID:Addgene_49737)
