[The description below was written by a language model from this plasmid's Addgene catalogue record and the feature table of its GenBank file.]
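Description:
pVRc16_973 is a 5,194 bp bacterial expression plasmid built on the pVRc backbone for synthetic biology work in E. coli. It replicates from a p15A origin. The catalogue lists it as low copy, while the feature annotation calls p15A medium copy. This origin is compatible with ColE1-type plasmids, so the construct can coexist with other plasmids in the same cell. Selection is by chloramphenicol, through a chloramphenicol acetyltransferase (cat) gene that lies downstream of an annotated AmpR (bla) promoter. An f1 bacteriophage origin is also present, an element that can support single-stranded DNA production with helper phage.

The payload is AS16_973, a gene from Pseudomonas putida KT2440 that was codon optimized for E. coli and cloned between retained NdeI and BamHI sites. Given its name and the associated study of sigmas, anti-sigmas and promoters, it is presumably an anti-sigma factor, although the record does not define the protein explicitly. Expression is listed as driven by the pLux promoter, which in its native context responds to LuxR and an acyl-homoserine lactone signal. The feature table annotates neither this promoter, nor a luxR gene, nor the insert coding sequence itself. It does show a strong bacterial ribosome binding site at the very end of the numbered sequence, consistent with an open reading frame beginning near the start of the circular map. The rrnB T1 and T2 terminators lie further downstream and would end transcription of the cassette.

The plasmid belongs to a collection used to map crosstalk among sigmas, anti-sigmas and their promoters and to build orthogonal genetic switches. In that setting, inducible expression of this gene would most plausibly be used to test repression of a partner sigma factor carried on a compatible plasmid.
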