LOCUS       Exported 5194 bp ds-DNA circular SYN 13-MAY-2021
DEFINITION  synthetic circular DNA
ACCESSION   .
VERSION     .
KEYWORDS    pVRc16_973
SOURCE      synthetic DNA construct
  ORGANISM  synthetic DNA construct
REFERENCE   1 (bases 1 to 5194)
  AUTHORS   Rhodius VA, Segall-Shapiro TH, Sharon BD, Ghodasara A, Orlova E,
            Tabakh H, Burkhardt DH, Clancy K, Peterson TC, Gross CA, Voigt CA
  TITLE     Design of orthogonal genetic switches based on a crosstalk map of
            sigmas, anti-sigmas, and promoters.
  JOURNAL   Mol Syst Biol. 2013 Oct 29;9:702. doi: 10.1038/msb.2013.58.
  PUBMED    24169405
REFERENCE   2 (bases 1 to 5194)
  AUTHORS   .
  TITLE     Direct Submission
  JOURNAL   Exported May 13, 2021 from SnapGene Server 1.1.58
            http://www.snapgene.com
FEATURES             Location/Qualifiers
     source          1..5194
                     /organism="synthetic DNA construct"
                     /mol_type="other DNA"
     primer_bind     complement(679..696)
                     /label=pBAD Reverse
                     /note="For vectors with E. coli araBAD promoter, reverse
                     primer"
     terminator      849..935
                     /gene="Escherichia coli rrnB"
                     /label=rrnB T1 terminator
                     /note="transcription terminator T1 from the E. coli rrnB
                     gene"
     terminator      1027..1054
                     /label=rrnB T2 terminator
                     /note="transcription terminator T2 from the E. coli rrnB
                     gene"
     promoter        1073..1164
                     /gene="bla"
                     /label=AmpR promoter
     CDS             1334..1993
                     /codon_start=1
                     /gene="cat"
                     /product="chloramphenicol acetyltransferase"
                     /label=CmR
                     /note="confers resistance to chloramphenicol"
                     /translation="MEKKITGYTTVDISQWHRKEHFEAFQSVAQCTYNQTVQLDITAFL
                     KTVKKNKHKFYPAFIHILARLMNAHPEFRMAMKDGELVIWDSVHPCYTVFHEQTETFSS
                     LWSEYHDDFRQFLHIYSQDVACYGENLAYFPKGFIENMFFVSANPWVSFTSFDLNVANM
                     DNFFAPVFTMGKYYTQGDKVLMPLAIQVHHAVCDGFHVGRMLNELQQYCDEWQGGA"
     primer_bind     complement(1400..1419)
                     /label=CAT-R
                     /note="Chloramphenicol resistance gene, reverse primer"
     rep_origin      2135..2590
                     /direction=RIGHT
                     /label=f1 ori
                     /note="f1 bacteriophage origin of replication; arrow
                     indicates direction of (+) strand synthesis"
     primer_bind     complement(2222..2241)
                     /label=F1ori-R
                     /note="F1 origin, reverse primer"
     primer_bind     complement(3276..3293)
                     /label=L4440
                     /note="L4440 vector, forward primer"
     rep_origin      complement(3410..3955)
                     /direction=LEFT
                     /label=p15A ori
                     /note="Plasmids containing the medium-copy-number p15A
                     origin of replication can be propagated in E. coli cells
                     that contain a second plasmid with the ColE1 origin. "
     primer_bind     complement(3490..3509)
                     /label=pBR322ori-F
                     /note="pBR322 origin, forward primer"
     primer_bind     4027..4046
                     /label=pBRrevBam
                     /note="pBR322 vectors, tet region, downstream of BamHI,
                     reverse primer"
     RBS             5177..5188
                     /note="strong bacterial ribosome binding site (Elowitz and
                     Leibler, 2000)"
ORIGIN
        1 atgaaaaccg atgatctgat tgcactgctg gcagccggtg aaggtccggt tccgcgtcat
       61 gcagttggtc gtcgtatggc agttgcagca ctgggtggtc tgaccgcagc actgctgctg
      121 accattaccc tgtatggtgt tcgtagcgat attaccgaag ttgcacagac accgctgttt
      181 tggggtaaag ttgcatttcc gaccagcctg gcactgattg gtctgtggct gaccagccgt
      241 ctggcacgtc cgggtggtaa aggtgcagca ggttggaaaa tgctgggtct gccgctgctg
      301 ctggtttggt gtggtgcagc agttagcatt gcgggtgcac cggttgatgc acgtgcagat
      361 ctgctgtttg gtcgtacctg gcgtacctgt gcactgaata ttgccctgct gagcgttccg
      421 gcatttgtta ccgttttttg ggcactgaaa ggtctggcac cgacccgtct gcgtctggct
      481 ggcgcagccg gtggtctgct ggcaggtagc agcgcaaccg ttgcatattg tctgcattgt
      541 ccggaaatgg gtgttccgtt ttggggtgtt tggtatgttc tgggtatgct ggttccgacc
      601 gttctgggtg catggtgggg tccgcgtatg ctgcgttggt aaggatccct gttttggcgg
      661 atgagagaag attttcagcc tgatacagat taaatcagaa cgcagaagcg gtctgataaa
      721 acagaatttg cctggcggca gtagcgcggt ggtcccacct gaccccatgc cgaactcaga
      781 agtgaaacgc cgtagcgccg atggtagtgt ggggtctccc catgcgagag tagggaactg
      841 ccaggcatca aataaaacga aaggctcagt cgaaagactg ggcctttcgt tttatctgtt
      901 gtttgtcggt gaacgctctc ctgagtagga caaatccgcc gggagcggat ttgaacgttg
      961 cgaagcaacg gcccggaggg tggcgggcag gacgcccgcc ataaactgcc aggcatcaaa
     1021 ttaagcagaa ggccatcctg acggatggcc tttttgcgtt tctacaaact cttttgttta
     1081 tttttctaaa tacattcaaa tatgtatccg ctcatgagac aataaccctg ataaatgctt
     1141 caataatatt gaaaaaggaa gactatgagt attcaacatt tccgtgtctg cttacataaa
     1201 cagtaataca aggggtgttt actagaggtt gatcgggcac gtaagaggtt ccaactttca
     1261 ccataatgaa ataagatcac taccgggcgt attttttgag ttatcgagat tttcaggagc
     1321 taaggaagct aaaatggaga aaaaaatcac gggatatacc accgttgata tatcccaatg
     1381 gcatcgtaaa gaacattttg aggcatttca gtcagttgct caatgtacct ataaccagac
     1441 cgttcagctg gatattacgg cctttttaaa gaccgtaaag aaaaataagc acaagtttta
     1501 tccggccttt attcacattc ttgcccgcct gatgaacgct cacccggagt ttcgtatggc
     1561 catgaaagac ggtgagctgg tgatctggga tagtgttcac ccttgttaca ccgttttcca
     1621 tgagcaaact gaaacgtttt cgtccctctg gagtgaatac cacgacgatt tccggcagtt
     1681 tctccacata tattcgcaag atgtggcgtg ttacggtgaa aacctggcct atttccctaa
     1741 agggtttatt gagaatatgt tttttgtctc agccaatccc tgggtgagtt tcaccagttt
     1801 tgatttaaac gtggccaata tggacaactt cttcgccccc gttttcacga tgggcaaata
     1861 ttatacgcaa ggcgacaagg tgctgatgcc gctggcgatc caggttcatc atgccgtttg
     1921 tgatggcttc catgtcggcc gcatgcttaa tgaattacaa cagtactgtg atgagtggca
     1981 gggcggggcg taataatact agctccggca aaaaaacggg caaggtgtca ccaccctgcc
     2041 ctttttcttt aaaaccgaaa agattacttc gcgtttgcca cctgacgtct aagctgtcag
     2101 accaagttta ctcatatata ctttagattg attnnnnnnn nnnnnnnnnn nnnnnnnnnn
     2161 nnnnnnnnnn nnnnnnnnnn nnnnnnnnnn nnnnnnnnnn nnnnnnnnnn nnnnnnnnnn
     2221 nnnnnnnnnn nnnnnnnnnn nnnnnnnnnn nnnnnnnncn nnnnnnnnnn nnnnnnnnnn
     2281 nnnnnnnnnn nnnnnnnnnn nnnnnnnnnn nnnnnnnnnn nnnnnnnnnn nnnnnnnnnn
     2341 nnnnnnnnnn nnnnnnnnnn nnnnnnnnnn nnnnnnnnnn nnnnnnnnnn nnnnnnnnnn
     2401 cctttgacgt tggagtccac gttctttaat agtggactct tgttccaaac ttgaacaaca
     2461 ctcaacccta tctcgggcta ttcttttgat ttataaggga ttttgccgat ttcggcctat
     2521 tggttaaaaa atgagctgat ttaacaaaaa tttaacgcga attttaacaa aatattaacg
     2581 tttacaattt aaaaggatct aggtgaagat cctttttgat aatctcatga ccaaaatccc
     2641 ttaacgtgag ttttcgttcc actgagcgtc agaccccgta gaaaagatca aaggatcttc
     2701 ttgagatcct ttttttctgc gcgtaatctg ctgcttgcaa acaaaaaaac caccgctacc
     2761 agcggtggtt tgtttgccgg atcaagagct accaactctt tttccgaagg taactggctt
     2821 cagcagagcg cagataccaa atactgtcct tctagtgtag ccgtagttag gccaccactt
     2881 caagaactct gtagcaccgc ctacatacct cgctctgcta atcctgttac cagtcaggca
     2941 tttgagaagc acacggtcac actgcttccg gtagtcaata aaccggtaaa ccagcaatag
     3001 acataagcgg ctatttaacg accctgccct gaaccgacga ccgggtcgaa tttgctttcg
     3061 aatttctgcc attcatccgc ttattatcac ttattcaggc gtagcaccag gcgtttaagg
     3121 gcaccaataa ctgccttaaa aaaagctagc ggagtgtata ctggcttact atgttggcac
     3181 tgatgagggt gtcagtgaag tgcttcatgt ggcaggagaa aaaaggctgc accggtgcgt
     3241 cagcagaata tgtgatacag gatatattcc gcttcctcgc tcactgactc gctacgctcg
     3301 gtcgttcgac tgcggcgagc ggaaatggct tacgaacggg gcggagattt cctggaagat
     3361 gccaggaaga tacttaacag ggaagtgaga gggccgcggc aaagccgttt ttccataggc
     3421 tccgcccccc tgacaagcat cacgaaatct gacgctcaaa tcagtggtgg cgaaacccga
     3481 caggactata aagataccag gcgtttcccc ctggcggctc cctcgtgcgc tctcctgttc
     3541 ctgcctttcg gtttaccggt gtcattccgc tgttatggcc gcgtttgtct cattccacgc
     3601 ctgacactca gttccgggta ggcagttcgc tccaagctgg actgtatgca cgaacccccc
     3661 gttcagtccg accgctgcgc cttatccggt aactatcgtc ttgagtccaa cccggaaaga
     3721 catgcaaaag caccactggc agcagccact ggtaattgat ttagaggagt tagtcttgaa
     3781 gtcatgcgcc ggttaaggct aaactgaaag gacaagtttt ggtgactgcg ctcctccaag
     3841 ccagttacct cggttcaaag agttggtagc tcagagaacc ttcgaaaaac cgccctgcaa
     3901 ggcggttttt tcgttttcag agcaagagat tacgcgcaga ccaaaacgat ctcaagaaga
     3961 tcatcttatt aatcagataa aatatttgct catgagcccg aagtggcgag cccgatcttc
     4021 cccatcggtg atgtcggcga tataggcgcc agcaaccgca cctgtggcgc cggtgatgcc
     4081 ggccacgatg cgtccggcgt agaggatctg ctcatgtttg acagcttatc atcgatgcat
     4141 aatgtgcctg tcaaatggac gaagcaggga ttctgcaaac cctatgctac tccctcgagc
     4201 cgtcaattgt ctgattcgtt accaattatt aatttttaaa gtatgggcaa tcaattgctc
     4261 ctgttaaaat tgctttagaa atactttggc agcggtttgt tgtattgagt ttcatttgcg
     4321 cattggttaa atggaaagtg acagtacgct cactgcaacc taatattttt gaaatatccc
     4381 aagagctttt tccttcgcat gcccacgcta aacattcttt ttctcttttg gttaaatcgt
     4441 tgtttgattt attatttgct atatttattt ttcgataatt atcaactaga gaaggaacaa
     4501 ttaatggtat gttcatacac gcatgtaaaa ataaactatc tatatagttg tctttttctg
     4561 aatgtgcaaa actaagcatt ccgaagccat tgttagccgt atgaataggg aaactaaacc
     4621 cagtgataag acctgatgtt ttcgcttctt taattacatt tggagatttt ttatttacag
     4681 cattgttttc aaatatattc caattaattg gtgaatgatt ggagttagaa taatctacta
     4741 taggatcata ttttattaaa ttagcgtcat cataatattg cctccatttt ttagggtaat
     4801 tatctaggat tgaaatatca gatttaacca tagaatgagg ataaatgatc gcgagtaaat
     4861 aatattcaca atgtaccatt ttagtcatat cagataagca ttgattaata tcattattgc
     4921 ttctacaagc tttaatttta ttaattattc tgtatgtgtc gtcggcattt atgtttttca
     4981 tattcaccac cctgaattga ctctcttccg ggcgctatca tgccataccg cgaaaggttt
     5041 tgcgccattc gatggcgcgc cgcttcgtca ggccacatag ctttcttgtt ctgatcggaa
     5101 cgatcgttgg ctgacctgta ggatcgtaca ggtttacgca agaaaatggt ttgttatagt
     5161 cgaataaata ctagagaaag aggagaaata ccat
//
