>Addgene plasmid #49737 | pVRc16_973 | depositor partial sequence | sequence record 74152 | AS gene
ATGAAAACCGATGATCTGATTGCACTGCTGGCAGCCGGTGAAGGTCCGGTTCCGCGTCATGCAGTTGGTC
GTCGTATGGCAGTTGCAGCACTGGGTGGTCTGACCGCAGCACTGCTGCTGACCATTACCCTGTATGGTGT
TCGTAGCGATATTACCGAAGTTGCACAGACACCGCTGTTTTGGGGTAAAGTTGCATTTCCGACCAGCCTG
GCACTGATTGGTCTGTGGCTGACCAGCCGTCTGGCACGTCCGGGTGGTAAAGGTGCAGCAGGTTGGAAAA
TGCTGGGTCTGCCGCTGCTGCTGGTTTGGTGTGGTGCAGCAGTTAGCATTGCGGGTGCACCGGTTGATGC
ACGTGCAGATCTGCTGTTTGGTCGTACCTGGCGTACCTGTGCACTGAATATTGCCCTGCTGAGCGTTCCG
GCATTTGTTACCGTTTTTTGGGCACTGAAAGGTCTGGCACCGACCCGTCTGCGTCTGGCTGGCGCAGCCG
GTGGTCTGCTGGCAGGTAGCAGCGCAACCGTTGCATATTGTCTGCATTGTCCGGAAATGGGTGTTCCGTT
TTGGGGTGTTTGGTATGTTCTGGGTATGCTGGTTCCGACCGTTCTGGGTGCATGGTGGGGTCCGCGTATG
CTGCGTTGGTAA
