>Addgene plasmid #49737 | pVRc16_973 | depositor partial sequence | sequence record 74153 | pVRc backbone
GGATCCCTGTTTTGGCGGATGAGAGAAGATTTTCAGCCTGATACAGATTAAATCAGAACGCAGAAGCGGT
CTGATAAAACAGAATTTGCCTGGCGGCAGTAGCGCGGTGGTCCCACCTGACCCCATGCCGAACTCAGAAG
TGAAACGCCGTAGCGCCGATGGTAGTGTGGGGTCTCCCCATGCGAGAGTAGGGAACTGCCAGGCATCAAA
TAAAACGAAAGGCTCAGTCGAAAGACTGGGCCTTTCGTTTTATCTGTTGTTTGTCGGTGAACGCTCTCCT
GAGTAGGACAAATCCGCCGGGAGCGGATTTGAACGTTGCGAAGCAACGGCCCGGAGGGTGGCGGGCAGGA
CGCCCGCCATAAACTGCCAGGCATCAAATTAAGCAGAAGGCCATCCTGACGGATGGCCTTTTTGCGTTTC
TACAAACTCTTTTGTTTATTTTTCTAAATACATTCAAATATGTATCCGCTCATGAGACAATAACCCTGAT
AAATGCTTCAATAATATTGAAAAAGGAAGACTATGAGTATTCAACATTTCCGTGTCTGCTTACATAAACA
GTAATACAAGGGGTGTTTACTAGAGGTTGATCGGGCACGTAAGAGGTTCCAACTTTCACCATAATGAAAT
AAGATCACTACCGGGCGTATTTTTTGAGTTATCGAGATTTTCAGGAGCTAAGGAAGCTAAAATGGAGAAA
AAAATCACGGGATATACCACCGTTGATATATCCCAATGGCATCGTAAAGAACATTTTGAGGCATTTCAGT
CAGTTGCTCAATGTACCTATAACCAGACCGTTCAGCTGGATATTACGGCCTTTTTAAAGACCGTAAAGAA
AAATAAGCACAAGTTTTATCCGGCCTTTATTCACATTCTTGCCCGCCTGATGAACGCTCACCCGGAGTTT
CGTATGGCCATGAAAGACGGTGAGCTGGTGATCTGGGATAGTGTTCACCCTTGTTACACCGTTTTCCATG
AGCAAACTGAAACGTTTTCGTCCCTCTGGAGTGAATACCACGACGATTTCCGGCAGTTTCTCCACATATA
TTCGCAAGATGTGGCGTGTTACGGTGAAAACCTGGCCTATTTCCCTAAAGGGTTTATTGAGAATATGTTT
TTTGTCTCAGCCAATCCCTGGGTGAGTTTCACCAGTTTTGATTTAAACGTGGCCAATATGGACAACTTCT
TCGCCCCCGTTTTCACGATGGGCAAATATTATACGCAAGGCGACAAGGTGCTGATGCCGCTGGCGATCCA
GGTTCATCATGCCGTTTGTGATGGCTTCCATGTCGGCCGCATGCTTAATGAATTACAACAGTACTGTGAT
GAGTGGCAGGGCGGGGCGTAATAATACTAGCTCCGGCAAAAAAACGGGCAAGGTGTCACCACCCTGCCCT
TTTTCTTTAAAACCGAAAAGATTACTTCGCGTTTGCCACCTGACGTCTAAGCTGTCAGACCAAGTTTACT
CATATATACTTTAGATTGATT
[125 nt withheld, positions 1492-1616]
C
[141 nt withheld, positions 1618-1758]
CCTTTGACGTTGGAGTCCACGTTCTTTAATAGTGGACTCTTGTTCCAAACTTGAACAACACTCAACCCTA
TCTCGGGCTATTCTTTTGATTTATAAGGGATTTTGCCGATTTCGGCCTATTGGTTAAAAAATGAGCTGAT
TTAACAAAAATTTAACGCGAATTTTAACAAAATATTAACGTTTACAATTTAAAAGGATCTAGGTGAAGAT
CCTTTTTGATAATCTCATGACCAAAATCCCTTAACGTGAGTTTTCGTTCCACTGAGCGTCAGACCCCGTA
GAAAAGATCAAAGGATCTTCTTGAGATCCTTTTTTTCTGCGCGTAATCTGCTGCTTGCAAACAAAAAAAC
CACCGCTACCAGCGGTGGTTTGTTTGCCGGATCAAGAGCTACCAACTCTTTTTCCGAAGGTAACTGGCTT
CAGCAGAGCGCAGATACCAAATACTGTCCTTCTAGTGTAGCCGTAGTTAGGCCACCACTTCAAGAACTCT
GTAGCACCGCCTACATACCTCGCTCTGCTAATCCTGTTACCAGTCAGGCATTTGAGAAGCACACGGTCAC
ACTGCTTCCGGTAGTCAATAAACCGGTAAACCAGCAATAGACATAAGCGGCTATTTAACGACCCTGCCCT
GAACCGACGACCGGGTCGAATTTGCTTTCGAATTTCTGCCATTCATCCGCTTATTATCACTTATTCAGGC
GTAGCACCAGGCGTTTAAGGGCACCAATAACTGCCTTAAAAAAAGCTAGCGGAGTGTATACTGGCTTACT
ATGTTGGCACTGATGAGGGTGTCAGTGAAGTGCTTCATGTGGCAGGAGAAAAAAGGCTGCACCGGTGCGT
CAGCAGAATATGTGATACAGGATATATTCCGCTTCCTCGCTCACTGACTCGCTACGCTCGGTCGTTCGAC
TGCGGCGAGCGGAAATGGCTTACGAACGGGGCGGAGATTTCCTGGAAGATGCCAGGAAGATACTTAACAG
GGAAGTGAGAGGGCCGCGGCAAAGCCGTTTTTCCATAGGCTCCGCCCCCCTGACAAGCATCACGAAATCT
GACGCTCAAATCAGTGGTGGCGAAACCCGACAGGACTATAAAGATACCAGGCGTTTCCCCCTGGCGGCTC
CCTCGTGCGCTCTCCTGTTCCTGCCTTTCGGTTTACCGGTGTCATTCCGCTGTTATGGCCGCGTTTGTCT
CATTCCACGCCTGACACTCAGTTCCGGGTAGGCAGTTCGCTCCAAGCTGGACTGTATGCACGAACCCCCC
GTTCAGTCCGACCGCTGCGCCTTATCCGGTAACTATCGTCTTGAGTCCAACCCGGAAAGACATGCAAAAG
CACCACTGGCAGCAGCCACTGGTAATTGATTTAGAGGAGTTAGTCTTGAAGTCATGCGCCGGTTAAGGCT
AAACTGAAAGGACAAGTTTTGGTGACTGCGCTCCTCCAAGCCAGTTACCTCGGTTCAAAGAGTTGGTAGC
TCAGAGAACCTTCGAAAAACCGCCCTGCAAGGCGGTTTTTTCGTTTTCAGAGCAAGAGATTACGCGCAGA
CCAAAACGATCTCAAGAAGATCATCTTATTAATCAGATAAAATATTTGCTCATGAGCCCGAAGTGGCGAG
CCCGATCTTCCCCATCGGTGATGTCGGCGATATAGGCGCCAGCAACCGCACCTGTGGCGCCGGTGATGCC
GGCCACGATGCGTCCGGCGTAGAGGATCTGCTCATGTTTGACAGCTTATCATCGATGCATAATGTGCCTG
TCAAATGGACGAAGCAGGGATTCTGCAAACCCTATGCTACTCCCTCGAGCCGTCAATTGTCTGATTCGTT
ACCAATTATTAATTTTTAAAGTATGGGCAATCAATTGCTCCTGTTAAAATTGCTTTAGAAATACTTTGGC
AGCGGTTTGTTGTATTGAGTTTCATTTGCGCATTGGTTAAATGGAAAGTGACAGTACGCTCACTGCAACC
TAATATTTTTGAAATATCCCAAGAGCTTTTTCCTTCGCATGCCCACGCTAAACATTCTTTTTCTCTTTTG
GTTAAATCGTTGTTTGATTTATTATTTGCTATATTTATTTTTCGATAATTATCAACTAGAGAAGGAACAA
TTAATGGTATGTTCATACACGCATGTAAAAATAAACTATCTATATAGTTGTCTTTTTCTGAATGTGCAAA
ACTAAGCATTCCGAAGCCATTGTTAGCCGTATGAATAGGGAAACTAAACCCAGTGATAAGACCTGATGTT
TTCGCTTCTTTAATTACATTTGGAGATTTTTTATTTACAGCATTGTTTTCAAATATATTCCAATTAATTG
GTGAATGATTGGAGTTAGAATAATCTACTATAGGATCATATTTTATTAAATTAGCGTCATCATAATATTG
CCTCCATTTTTTAGGGTAATTATCTAGGATTGAAATATCAGATTTAACCATAGAATGAGGATAAATGATC
GCGAGTAAATAATATTCACAATGTACCATTTTAGTCATATCAGATAAGCATTGATTAATATCATTATTGC
TTCTACAAGCTTTAATTTTATTAATTATTCTGTATGTGTCGTCGGCATTTATGTTTTTCATATTCACCAC
CCTGAATTGACTCTCTTCCGGGCGCTATCATGCCATACCGCGAAAGGTTTTGCGCCATTCGATGGCGCGC
CGCTTCGTCAGGCCACATAGCTTTCTTGTTCTGATCGGAACGATCGTTGGCTGACCTGTAGGATCGTACA
GGTTTACGCAAGAAAATGGTTTGTTATAGTCGAATAAATACTAGAGAAAGAGGAGAAATACCAT
