>Addgene plasmid #49737 | pVRc16_973 | addgene partial sequence | sequence record 77208 | pTrcHis_rev
AACAGGGATCCTTACCAACGCAGCATACGCGGACCCCACCATGCACCCAGAACGGTCGGAACCAGCATAC
CCAGAACATACCAAACACCCCAAAACGGAACACCCATTTCCGGACAATGCAGACAATATGCAACGGTTGC
GCTGCTACCTGCCAGCAGACCACCGGCTGCGCCAGCCAGACGCAGACGGGTCGGTGCCAGACCTTTCAGT
GCCCAAAAAACGGTAACAAATGCCGGAACGCTCAGCAGGGCAATATTCAGTGCACAGGTACGCCAGGTAC
GACCAAACAGCAGATCTGCACGTGCATCAACCGGTGCACCCGCAATGCTAACTGCTGCACCACACCAAAC
CAGCAGCAGCGGCAGACCCAGCATTTTCCAACCTGCTGCACCTTTACCACCCGGACGTGCCAGACGGCTG
GTCAGCCACAGACCAATCAGTGCCAGGCTGGTCGGAAATGCAACTTTACCCCAAAACAGCGGTGTCTGTG
CAACTTCGGTAATATCGCTACGAACACCATACAGGGTAATGGTCAGCAGCAGTGCTGCGGTCAGACCACC
CAGTGCTGCAACTGCCATACGACGACCAACTGCATGACGCGGAACCGGACCTTCACCGGCTGCCAGCAGT
GCAATCAGATCATCGGTTTTCATATGGTATTTCTCCTCTTTCTCTAGTATTTATTCGACTATAACAAACC
ATTTTCTTGCGTAAACCTGTACGATCCTACAGGTCAGCCAACGATCGTTCCGATCAGAACAAGAAAGCTA
TGTGGCCTGACGAAGCGGCGCGCCATCGAATGGCGCAAAACCTTTCGCGGTATGGCATGATAGCGCCCGG
AAGAGAGTCAATTCAGGGTGGTGAATATGAAAAACATAAATGCCGACGACACATACAGAATAATTAATAA
AATTAAAGCTTGTAGAAGCAATAATGATATTAATCAATGCTTATCTGA
