>Addgene plasmid #49737 | pVRc16_973 | addgene partial sequence | sequence record 77238 | pBRrevBam
GTGATGCCGGCCACGATGCGTCCGGCGTAGAGGATCTGCTCATGTTTGACAGCTTATCATCGATGCATAA
TGTGCCTGTCAAATGGACGAAGCAGGGATTCTGCAAACCCTATGCTACTCCCTCGAGCCGTCAATTGTCT
GATTCGTTACCAATTATTAATTTTTAAAGTATGGGCAATCAATTGCTCCTGTTAAAATTGCTTTAGAAAT
ACTTTGGCAGCGGTTTGTTGTATTGAGTTTCATTTGCGCATTGGTTAAATGGAAAGTGACAGTACGCTCA
CTGCAACCTAATATTTTTGAAATATCCCAAGAGCTTTTTCCTTCGCATGCCCACGCTAAACATTCTTTTT
CTCTTTTGGTTAAATCGTTGTTTGATTTATTATTTGCTATATTTATTTTTCGATAATTATCAACTAGAGA
AGGAACAATTAATGGTATGTTCATACACGCATGTAAAAATAAACTATCTATATAGTTGTCTTTTTCTGAA
TGTGCAAAACTAAGCATTCCGAAGCCATTGTTAGCCGTATGAATAGGGAAACTAAACCCAGTGATAAGAC
CTGATGTTTTCGCTTCTTTAATTACATTTGGAGATTTTTTATTTACAGCATTGTTTTCAAATATATTCCA
ATTAATTGGTGAATGATTGGAGTTAGAATAATCTACTATAGGATCATATTTTATTAAATTAGCGTCATCA
TAATATTGCCTCCATTTTTTAGGGTAATTATCTAGGATTGAAATATCAGATTTAACCATAGAATGAGGAT
AAATGATCGCGAGTAAATAATATTCACAATGTACCATTTTAGTCATATCAGATAAGCATTGATTAATATC
ATTATTGCTTCTACAAGCTTTAATTTTATTAATTATTCTGTATGTGTCGTC
